>Addgene plasmid #60644 | pCAG-Kir2.1Mut-T2A-tdTomato | depositor full sequence | sequence record 98806 | pCAG-Kir2.1Mut-T2A-tdTomato sequence 7808 bps
TGTAAAACGACGGCCAGTGAGCGCGCGTAATACGACTCACTATAGGGCGAATTGGGTACCGGGCCCCCCC
TCGAGGTCGACGGTATCGATAAGCTTCCCTTAATTAACCGTTTAAACAATTCTGCAGGAATCTAGTTATT
AATAGTAATCAATTACGGGGTCATTAGTTCATAGCCCATATATGGAGTTCCGCGTTACATAACTTACGGT
AAATGGCCCGCCTGGCTGACCGCCCAACGACCCCCGCCCATTGACGTCAATAATGACGTATGTTCCCATA
GTAACGCCAATAGGGACTTTCCATTGACGTCAATGGGTGGAGTATTTACGGTAAACTGCCCACTTGGCAG
TACATCAAGTGTATCATATGCCAAGTACGCCCCCTATTGACGTCAATGACGGTAAATGGCCCGCCTGGCA
TTATGCCCAGTACATGACCTTATGGGACTTTCCTACTTGGCAGTACATCTACGTATTAGTCATCGCTATT
ACCATGGTCGAGGTGAGCCCCACGTTCTGCTTCACTCTCCCCATCTCCCCCCCCTCCCCACCCCCAATTT
TGTATTTATTTATTTTTTAATTATTTTGTGCAGCGATGGGGGCGGGGGGGGGGGGGGGGCGCGCGCCAGG
CGGGGCGGGGCGGGGCGAGGGGCGGGGCGGGGCGAGGCGGAGAGGTGCGGCGGCAGCCAATCAGAGCGGC
GCGCTCCGAAAGTTTCCTTTTATGGCGAGGCGGCGGCGGCGGCGGCCCTATAAAAAGCGAAGCGCGCGGC
GGGCGGGGAGTCGCTGCGACGCTGCCTTCGCCCCGTGCCCCGCTCCGCCGCCGCCTCGCGCCGCCCGCCC
CGGCTCTGACTGACCGCGTTACTCCCACAGGTGAGCGGGCGGGACGGCCCTTCTCCTCCGGGCTGTAATT
AGCGCTTGGTTTAATGACGGCTTGTTTCTTTTCTGTGGCTGCGTGAAAGCCTTGAGGGGCTCCGGGAGGG
CCCTTTGTGCGGGGGGAGCGGCTCGGGGGGTGCGTGCGTGTGTGTGTGCGTGGGGAGCGCCGCGTGCGGC
TCCGCGCTGCCCGGCGGCTGTGAGCGCTGCGGGCGCGGCGCGGGGCTTTGTGCGCTCCGCAGTGTGCGCG
AGGGGAGCGCGGCCGGGGGCGGTGCCCCGCGGTGCGGGGGGGGCTGCGAGGGGAACAAAGGCTGCGTGCG
GGGTGTGTGCGTGGGGGGGTGAGCAGGGGGTGTGGGCGCGTCGGTCGGGCTGCAACCCCCCCTGCACCCC
CCTCCCCGAGTTGCTGAGCACGGCCCGGCTTCGGGTGCGGGGCTCCGTACGGGGCGTGGCGCGGGGCTCG
CCGTGCCGGGCGGGGGGTGGCGGCAGGTGGGGGTGCCGGGCGGGGCGGGGCCGCCTCGGGCCGGGGAGGG
CTCGGGGGAGGGGCGCGGCGGCCCCCGGAGCGCCGGCGGCTGTCGAGGCGCGGCGAGCCGCAGCCATTGC
CTTTTATGGTAATCGTGCGAGAGGGCGCAGGGACTTCCTTTGTCCCAAATCTGTGCGGAGCCGAAATCTG
GGAGGCGCCGCCGCACCCCCTCTAGCGGGCGCGGGGCGAAGCGGTGCGGCGCCGGCAGGAAGGAAATGGG
CGGGGAGGGCCTTCGTGCGTCGCCGCGCCGCCGTCCCCTTCTCCCTCTCCAGCCTCGGGGCTGTCCGCGG
GGGGACGGCTGCCTTCGGGGGGGACGGGGCAGGGCGGGGTTCGGCTTCTGGCGTGTGACCGGCGGCTCTA
GAGCCTCTGCTAACCATGTTCATGCCTTCTTCTTTTTCCTACAGCTCCTGGGCAACGTGCTGGTTATTGT
GCTGTCTCATCATTTTGGCAAAGAATTTGATTTGATACCGCGGGCCCGGGATCCGCGGCCGCGCCACCAT
GGAGCAGAAGCTGATCAGCGAGGAGGACCTGGGCAGTGTGAGAACCAACCGGTACAGCATTGTCTCTTCG
GAGGAAGATGGCATGAAGCTGGCCACTATGGCAGTTGCCAATGGCTTTGGGAATGGCAAGAGTAAAGTCC
ATACCCGACAACAGTGCAGGAGCCGCTTTGTGAAGAAAGATGGTCATTGCAATGTTCAGTTTATCAACGT
GGGTGAGAAGGGACAGAGGTACCTGGCAGACATCTTTACTACCTGTGTCGACATCCGCTGGAGGTGGATG
CTGGTTATCTTCTGTCTTGCCTTCGTGCTCTCCTGGCTGTTCTTTGGCTGTGTGTTTTGGTTGATAGCCC
TGCTCCATGGGGATCTAGATACTTCTAAAGTGAGCAAAGCATGCGTGTCGGAGGTTAACAGCTTCACGGC
TGCCTTCCTCTTCTCCATCGAGACCCAGACAACCATTGCCGCTGCTTTCAGGTGTGTGACAGACGAATGC
CCAATTGCTGTCTTCATGGTGGTATTCCAGTCAATTGTAGGCTGCATCATTGACGCCTTCATCATTGGTG
CAGTCATGGCGAAGATGGCAAAGCCAAAGAAGAGAAATGAGACTCTTGTCTTCAGTCACAATGCTGTGAT
TGCCATGAGGGATGGCAAACTCTGCTTGATGTGGAGAGTGGGTAACCTTCGAAAGAGCCACCTTGTGGGA
GCTCATGTCCGGGCACAGCTTCTCAAATCTAGGATCACTTCAGAAGGGGAGTTTATCCCTTTGGACCAGA
TAGACATCAATGTTGGTTTTGATAGTGGAATTGACCGCATATTTCTAGTGTCCCCCATCACTATCGTTCA
CGAAATAGATGAAGACAGCCCTTTATATGACTTGAGTAAGCAGGACATTGACAATGCAGACTTTGAAATT
GTTGTCATACTGGAAGGCATGGTGGAGGCGACTGCCATGACAACTCAATGCCGGAGTTCGTATCTGGCCA
ATGAAATTCTCTGGGGTCACCGCTATGAGCCAGTGCTCTTTGAAGAGAAACACTACTATAAAGTAGACTA
TTCAAGATTCCATAAGACTTATGAAGTACCTAACACCCCCCTTTGTAGTGCCAGAGACTTAGCAGAGAAG
AAATACATCCTTTCAAATGCAAATTCATTTTGCTATGAAAATGAAGTTGCCCTAACAAGCAAAGAGGAAG
AGGAGGATAGTGAGAACGGAGTCCCAGAGAGCACAAGCACAGACTCACCTCCTGGCATAGATCTCCACAA
CCAGGCAAGCGTACCTCTAGAGCCCAGGCCCTTAAGGCGAGAATCGGAGATAGGCAGTGGAGAGGGCAGA
GGAAGTCTGCTAACATGCGGTGACGTCGAGGAGAATCCTGGCCCAGCGGATCCCGCCACCATGGTGAGCA
AGGGCGAGGAGGTCATCAAAGAGTTCATGCGCTTCAAGGTGCGCATGGAGGGCTCCATGAACGGCCACGA
GTTCGAGATCGAGGGCGAGGGCGAGGGCCGCCCCTACGAGGGCACCCAGACCGCCAAGCTGAAGGTGACC
AAGGGCGGCCCCCTGCCCTTCGCCTGGGACATCCTGTCCCCCCAGTTCATGTACGGCTCCAAGGCGTACG
TGAAGCACCCCGCCGACATCCCCGATTACAAGAAGCTGTCCTTCCCCGAGGGCTTCAAGTGGGAGCGCGT
GATGAACTTCGAGGACGGCGGTCTGGTGACCGTGACCCAGGACTCCTCCCTGCAGGACGGCACGCTGATC
TACAAGGTGAAGATGCGCGGCACCAACTTCCCCCCCGACGGCCCCGTAATGCAGAAGAAGACCATGGGCT
GGGAGGCCTCCACCGAGCGCCTGTACCCCCGCGACGGCGTGCTGAAGGGCGAGATCCACCAGGCCCTGAA
GCTGAAGGACGGCGGCCACTACCTGGTGGAGTTCAAGACCATCTACATGGCCAAGAAGCCCGTGCAACTG
CCCGGCTACTACTACGTGGACACCAAGCTGGACATCACCTCCCACAACGAGGACTACACCATCGTGGAAC
AGTACGAGCGCTCCGAGGGCCGCCACCACCTGTTCCTGGGGCATGGCACCGGCAGCACCGGCAGCGGCAG
CTCCGGCACCGCCTCCTCCGAGGACAACAACATGGCCGTCATCAAAGAGTTCATGCGCTTCAAGGTGCGC
ATGGAGGGCTCCATGAACGGCCACGAGTTCGAGATCGAGGGCGAGGGCGAGGGCCGCCCCTACGAGGGCA
CCCAGACCGCCAAGCTGAAGGTGACCAAGGGCGGCCCCCTGCCCTTCGCCTGGGACATCCTGTCCCCCCA
GTTCATGTACGGCTCCAAGGCGTACGTGAAGCACCCCGCCGACATCCCCGATTACAAGAAGCTGTCCTTC
CCCGAGGGCTTCAAGTGGGAGCGCGTGATGAACTTCGAGGACGGCGGTCTGGTGACCGTGACCCAGGACT
CCTCCCTGCAGGACGGCACGCTGATCTACAAGGTGAAGATGCGCGGCACCAACTTCCCCCCCGACGGCCC
CGTAATGCAGAAGAAGACCATGGGCTGGGAGGCCTCCACCGAGCGCCTGTACCCCCGCGACGGCGTGCTG
AAGGGCGAGATCCACCAGGCCCTGAAGCTGAAGGACGGCGGCCACTACCTGGTGGAGTTCAAGACCATCT
ACATGGCCAAGAAGCCCGTGCAACTGCCCGGCTACTACTACGTGGACACCAAGCTGGACATCACCTCCCA
CAACGAGGACTACACCATCGTGGAACAGTACGAGCGCTCCGAGGGCCGCCACCACCTGTTCCTGTACGGC
ATGGACGAGCTGTACAAGTAAGAATTCTAGATAACTGATCATAATCAGCCATACCACATTTGTAGAGGTT
TTACTTGCTTTAAAAAACCTCCCACACCTCCCCCTGAACCTGAAACATAAAATGAATGCAATTGTTGTTG
TTAACTTGTTTATTGCAGCTTATAATGGTTACAAATAAAGCAATAGCATCACAAATTTCACAAATAAAGC
ATTTTTTTCACTGCATTCTAGTTGTGGTTTGTCCAAACTCATCAATGTATCTTATTTAAATTGGGCGCGC
CCAACTAGTTCTAGAGCGGCCGCCACCGCGGTGGAGCTCCAGCTTTTGTTCCCTTTAGTGAGGGTTAATT
TCGAGCTTGGCGTAATCATGGTCATAGCTGTTTCCTGTGTGAAATTGTTATCCGCTCACAATTCCACACA
ACATACGAGCCGGAAGCATAAAGTGTAAAGCCTGGGGTGCCTAATGAGTGAGCTAACTCACATTAATTGC
GTTGCGCTCACTGCCCGCTTTCCAGTCGGGAAACCTGTCGTGCCAGCTGCATTAATGAATCGGCCAACGC
GCGGGGAGAGGCGGTTTGCGTATTGGGCGCTCTTCCGCTTCCTCGCTCACTGACTCGCTGCGCTCGGTCG
TTCGGCTGCGGCGAGCGGTATCAGCTCACTCAAAGGCGGTAATACGGTTATCCACAGAATCAGGGGATAA
CGCAGGAAAGAACATGTGAGCAAAAGGCCAGCAAAAGGCCAGGAACCGTAAAAAGGCCGCGTTGCTGGCG
TTTTTCCATAGGCTCCGCCCCCCTGACGAGCATCACAAAAATCGACGCTCAAGTCAGAGGTGGCGAAACC
CGACAGGACTATAAAGATACCAGGCGTTTCCCCCTGGAAGCTCCCTCGTGCGCTCTCCTGTTCCGACCCT
GCCGCTTACCGGATACCTGTCCGCCTTTCTCCCTTCGGGAAGCGTGGCGCTTTCTCATAGCTCACGCTGT
AGGTATCTCAGTTCGGTGTAGGTCGTTCGCTCCAAGCTGGGCTGTGTGCACGAACCCCCCGTTCAGCCCG
ACCGCTGCGCCTTATCCGGTAACTATCGTCTTGAGTCCAACCCGGTAAGACACGACTTATCGCCACTGGC
AGCAGCCACTGGTAACAGGATTAGCAGAGCGAGGTATGTAGGCGGTGCTACAGAGTTCTTGAAGTGGTGG
CCTAACTACGGCTACACTAGAAGGACAGTATTTGGTATCTGCGCTCTGCTGAAGCCAGTTACCTTCGGAA
AAAGAGTTGGTAGCTCTTGATCCGGCAAACAAACCACCGCTGGTAGCGGTGGTTTTTTTGTTTGCAAGCA
GCAGATTACGCGCAGAAAAAAAGGATCTCAAGAAGATCCTTTGATCTTTTCTACGGGGTCTGACGCTCAG
TGGAACGAAAACTCACGTTAAGGGATTTTGGTCATGAGATTATCAAAAAGGATCTTCACCTAGATCCTTT
TAAATTAAAAATGAAGTTTTAAATCAATCTAAAGTATATATGAGTAAACTTGGTCTGACAGTTACCAATG
CTTAATCAGTGAGGCACCTATCTCAGCGATCTGTCTATTTCGTTCATCCATAGTTGCCTGACTCCCCGTC
GTGTAGATAACTACGATACGGGAGGGCTTACCATCTGGCCCCAGTGCTGCAATGATACCGCGAGACCCAC
GCTCACCGGCTCCAGATTTATCAGCAATAAACCAGCCAGCCGGAAGGGCCGAGCGCAGAAGTGGTCCTGC
AACTTTATCCGCCTCCATCCAGTCTATTAATTGTTGCCGGGAAGCTAGAGTAAGTAGTTCGCCAGTTAAT
AGTTTGCGCAACGTTGTTGCCATTGCTACAGGCATCGTGGTGTCACGCTCGTCGTTTGGTATGGCTTCAT
TCAGCTCCGGTTCCCAACGATCAAGGCGAGTTACATGATCCCCCATGTTGTGCAAAAAAGCGGTTAGCTC
CTTCGGTCCTCCGATCGTTGTCAGAAGTAAGTTGGCCGCAGTGTTATCACTCATGGTTATGGCAGCACTG
CATAATTCTCTTACTGTCATGCCATCCGTAAGATGCTTTTCTGTGACTGGTGAGTACTCAACCAAGTCAT
TCTGAGAATAGTGTATGCGGCGACCGAGTTGCTCTTGCCCGGCGTCAATACGGGATAATACCGCGCCACA
TAGCAGAACTTTAAAAGTGCTCATCATTGGAAAACGTTCTTCGGGGCGAAAACTCTCAAGGATCTTACCG
CTGTTGAGATCCAGTTCGATGTAACCCACTCGTGCACCCAACTGATCTTCAGCATCTTTTACTTTCACCA
GCGTTTCTGGGTGAGCAAAAACAGGAAGGCAAAATGCCGCAAAAAAGGGAATAAGGGCGACACGGAAATG
TTGAATACTCATACTCTTCCTTTTTCAATATTATTGAAGCATTTATCAGGGTTATTGTCTCATGAGCGGA
TACATATTTGAATGTATTTAGAAAAATAAACAAATAGGGGTTCCGCGCACATTTCCCCGAAAAGTGCCAC
CTAAATTGTAAGCGTTAATATTTTGTTAAAATTCGCGTTAAATTTTTGTTAAATCAGCTCATTTTTTAAC
CAATAGGCCGAAATCGGCAAAATCCCTTATAAATCAAAAGAATAGACCGAGATAGGGT
[37 nt withheld, positions 7339-7375]
AAAGAACGTGGACTCCAACGTCAAAGG
[49 nt withheld, positions 7403-7451]
T
[91 nt withheld, positions 7453-7543]
G
[124 nt withheld, positions 7545-7668]
CCCATTCGCCATTCAGGCTGCGCAACTGTTGGGAAGGGCGATCGGTGCGGGCCTCTTCGCTATTACGCCA
GCTGGCGAAAGGGGGATGTGCTGCAAGGCGATTAAGTTGGGTAACGCCAGGGTTTTCCCAGTCACGACGT
Features (pLannotate 1.2.2; 22 found; start..end, strand, type, name):
     28..46      +  promoter       T7 promoter: promoter for bacteriophage T7 RNA polymerase
     55..96      -  misc_feature   MCS (fragment): pBluescript multiple cloning site
    193..496     +  enhancer       CMV enhancer: human cytomegalovirus immediate early enhancer
    498..775     +  promoter       chicken β-actin promoter: No description available
    777..1794    +  intron         chimeric intron: chimera between introns from chicken β-actin and rabbit β-globin
   1792..1848    +  CDS            HBB (fragment): HBB_LEPEU - Experimental evidence at protein level: Swiss-Prot protein existence level 1. Involved in oxygen transport from the lung to the various peripheral tissues. From Lepus europaeus (European hare).
   1856..1874    +  misc_feature   MCS (fragment): multiple cloning site
   1919..3202    +  CDS            Kcnj2: KCNJ2_MOUSE - Also known as Irk1. Experimental evidence at protein level: Swiss-Prot protein existence level 1. Probably participates in establishing action potential waveform and excitability of neuronal and muscle tissues. Inward rectifier potassium channels are characterized by a greater tendency to allow potassium to flow into the cell rather than out of it. Their voltage dependence is regulated by the concentration of extracellular potassium; as external potassium is raised, the voltage range of the channel opening shifts to more positive voltages. The inward rectification is mainly due t
   3281..4708    +  CDS            tdTomato: tdTomato is a basic (constitutively fluorescent) orange fluorescent protein published in 2004, derived from Discosoma sp.. It is reported to be a somewhat slowly-maturing tandem dimer with low acid sensitivity.
   4726..4810    +  CDS            large T antigen (fragment): large T antigen from SV40 (simian virus 40)
   4833..4954    +  polyA_signal   SV40 poly(A) signal: SV40 polyadenylation signal
   4974..5009    -  misc_feature   MCS (fragment): pBluescript multiple cloning site
   5022..5040    -  promoter       T3 promoter: promoter for bacteriophage T3 RNA polymerase
   5085..5101    -  protein_bind   lac operator: The lac repressor binds to the lac operator to inhibit transcription in E. coli. This inhibition can be relieved by adding lactose or isopropyl-β-D-thiogalactopyranoside (IPTG). lac repressor encoded by lacI
   5109..5139    -  promoter       lac promoter: promoter for the E. coli lac operon
   5154..5175    -  protein_bind   CAP binding site: CAP binding activates transcription in the presence of cAMP. E. coli catabolite activator protein
   5188..5280    -  CDS            lacI (fragment): lac repressor; lacI; The lac repressor binds to the lac operator to inhibit transcription in E. coli. This inhibition can be relieved by adding lactose or isopropyl-β-D-thiogalactopyranoside (IPTG).
   5463..6051    -  rep_origin     ori: high-copy-number ColE1/pMB1/pBR322/pUC origin of replication
   6222..7082    -  CDS            AmpR: β-lactamase; bla; confers resistance to ampicillin, carbenicillin, and related antibiotics
   7083..7187    -  promoter       AmpR promoter: bla
   7240..7668    -  rep_origin     f1 ori (sequence partly withheld): f1 bacteriophage origin of replication; arrow indicates direction of (+) strand synthesis
   7673..20      -  CDS            lacZα (fragment) (across the origin): LacZα fragment of β-galactosidase; lacZ fragment
