[The description below was written by a language model from this plasmid's Addgene catalogue record and pLannotate feature annotations shown in this document.]
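Description:
pCAG-Kir2.1Mut-T2A-tdTomato is a 7.8 kb mammalian expression plasmid built on a pCAG backbone with pBluescript-derived bacterial sequences. It is propagated in E. coli through a high-copy ColE1/pUC-type origin and selected with ampicillin via the β-lactamase gene. An f1 phage origin, flanking T7 and T3 promoters, and remnants of the lac promoter/lacZα region and polylinker are carried over from the cloning vector and have no role in mammalian expression.

The payload is driven by the CAG promoter, annotated here as the CMV immediate-early enhancer, the chicken β-actin promoter and a chimeric β-actin/β-globin intron, which together give strong constitutive expression in many mammalian cell types. Downstream lies the mouse Kcnj2 coding sequence for the inward rectifier potassium channel Kir2.1, recorded as carrying an N-terminal myc tag and a GYG-to-AAA substitution at residues 144–146. The GYG motif is the signature of the potassium selectivity filter, so this change is expected to yield a non-conducting channel. The channel is followed by a T2A self-cleaving peptide (named in the record, and fitting the short unannotated gap between the two coding regions) and by tdTomato, so one transcript produces the mutant channel and a separate red-orange fluorescent marker for identifying expressing cells. An SV40 polyadenylation signal terminates the unit.

The stated purpose is simply expression of Kir2.1Mut-T2A-tdTomato. Given the associated study of excitation-inhibition ratios in visual cortical neurons, it most plausibly serves as a control for a wild-type Kir2.1 construct used to suppress neuronal excitability, although the record does not say so explicitly.
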