Addgene plasmid #60644: pCAG-Kir2.1Mut-T2A-tdTomato
Purpose: Expresses Kir2.1Mut-T2A-tdTomato
Depositing lab: Massimo Scanziani. Depositing organization: University of California, San Diego (UCSD). Publication: Equalizing excitation-inhibition ratios across visual cortical neurons. Xue M, Atallah BV, Scanziani M. Nature. 2014 Jul 31;511(7511):596-600. doi: 10.1038/nature13321. Epub 2014 Jun 22. PubMed 25043046.
Backbone
  Vector backbone: pCAG
  Backbone size w/o insert (bp): 5008
  Total vector size (bp): 7808
  Vector type: Mammalian Expression
Growth in bacteria
  Bacterial resistance: Ampicillin, 100 μg/mL
  Growth temperature: 37°C
  Growth strain: Stbl2
  Copy number: Unknown
Gene/Insert
  Gene/Insert name: Kcnj2 (alt name: Kir2.1Mut-T2A-tdTomato)
  Species: M. musculus (mouse)
  Insert size (bp): 2800
  Mutation: GYG to AAA (aa144-146)
  Entrez Gene: Kcnj2 (a.k.a. IRK1, Kcnf1, Kir2.1)
  Tag / fusion protein: myc (N terminal on insert)
  Cloning method: Unknown
  Sequencing primers: 5′ pCAG-F; 3′ SV40pA-R
Terms and licenses: Academic/Nonprofit Terms; Industry Terms: Not Available to Industry
How to cite: pCAG-Kir2.1Mut-T2A-tdTomato was a gift from Massimo Scanziani (Addgene plasmid # 60644 ; http://n2t.net/addgene:60644 ; RRID:Addgene_60644)
