>Addgene plasmid #60644 | pCAG-Kir2.1Mut-T2A-tdTomato | addgene partial sequence | sequence record 98884 | pCAG-F 5'-GCAACGTGCTGGTTATTGTG-3'
CCCGGGATCCGCGGCCGCGCCACCATGGAGCAGAAGCTGATCAGCGAGGAGGACCTGGGCAGTGTGAGAA
CCAACCGGTACAGCATTGTCTCTTCGGAGGAAGATGGCATGAAGCTGGCCACTATGGCAGTTGCCAATGG
CTTTGGGAATGGCAAGAGTAAAGTCCATACCCGACAACAGTGCAGGAGCCGCTTTGTGAAGAAAGATGGT
CATTGCAATGTTCAGTTTATCAACGTGGGTGAGAAGGGACAGAGGTACCTGGCAGACATCTTTACTACCT
GTGTCGACATCCGCTGGAGGTGGATGCTGGTTATCTTCTGTCTTGCCTTCGTGCTCTCCTGGCTGTTCTT
TGGCTGTGTGTTTTGGTTGATAGCCCTGCTCCATGGGGATCTAGATACTTCTAAAGTGAGCAAAGCATGC
GTGTCGGAGGTTAACAGCTTCACGGCTGCCTTCCTCTTCTCCATCGAGACCCAGACAACCATTGCCGCTG
CTTTCAGGTGTGTGACAGACGAATGCCCAATTGCTGTCTTCATGGTGGTATTCCAGTCAATTGTAGGCTG
CATCATTGACGCCTTCATCATTGGTGCAGTCATGGCGAA
