>Addgene plasmid #60644 | pCAG-Kir2.1Mut-T2A-tdTomato | addgene partial sequence | sequence record 98886 | tdTomato-Fwd 5'-ctgttcctgtacggcatgg-3'
CTGATCATAATCAGCCATACCACATTTGTAGAGGTTTTACTTGCTTTAAAAAACCTCCCACACCTCCCCC
TGAACCTGAAACATAAAATGAATGCAATTGTTGTTGTTAACTTGTTTATTGCAGCTTATAATGGTTACAA
ATAAAGCAATAGCATCACAAATTTCACAAATAAAGCATTTTTTTCACTGCATTCTAGTTGTGGTTTGTCC
AAACTCATCAATGTATCTTATTTAAATTGGGCGCGCCCAACTAGTTCTAGAGCGGCCGCCACCGCGGTGG
AGCTCCAGCTTTTGTTCCCTTTAGTGAGGGTTAATTTCGAGCTTGGCGTAATCATGGTCATAGCTGTTTC
CTGTGTGAAATTGTTATCCGCTCACAATTCCACACAACATACGAGCCGGAAGCATAAAGTGTAAAGCCTG
GGGTGCCTAATGAGTGAGCTAACTCACATTAATTGCGTTGCGCTCACTGCCCGCTTTCCAGTCGGGAAAC
CTGTCGTGCCAGCTGCATTAATGAATCGGCCAACGCGCGGGGAGAGGCGGTTTGCGTATTGGGCGCTCTT
CCGCTTCCTCGCTCACTGACTCGCTGCGCTCGGTCGTTCGGCTGCGGCGAGCGGTATCAGCTCACTCAAA
GGCGGTAATACGGTTATCCACAGAATCAGGGGATAACGCAGGAAAGAACATGTGAGCAAAAGGCCAGC
